>Addgene plasmid #92158 | pLX304-Flag-APEX2-NES | addgene full sequence | sequence record 191827 | Addgene NGS Result
GCGCTCGGTCGTTCGGCTGCGGCGAGCGGTATCAGCTCACTCAAAGGCGGTAATACGGTTATCCACAGAA
TCAGGGGATAACGCAGGAAAGAACATGTGAGCAAAAGGCCAGCAAAAGGCCAGGAACCGTAAAAAGGCCG
CGTTGCTGGCGTTTTTCCATAGGCTCCGCCCCCCTGACGAGCATCACAAAAATCGACGCTCAAGTCAGAG
GTGGCGAAACCCGACAGGACTATAAAGATACCAGGCGTTTCCCCCTGGAAGCTCCCTCGTGCGCTCTCCT
GTTCCGACCCTGCCGCTTACCGGATACCTGTCCGCCTTTCTCCCTTCGGGAAGCGTGGCGCTTTCTCATA
GCTCACGCTGTAGGTATCTCAGTTCGGTGTAGGTCGTTCGCTCCAAGCTGGGCTGTGTGCACGAACCCCC
CGTTCAGCCCGACCGCTGCGCCTTATCCGGTAACTATCGTCTTGAGTCCAACCCGGTAAGACACGACTTA
TCGCCACTGGCAGCAGCCACTGGTAACAGGATTAGCAGAGCGAGGTATGTAGGCGGTGCTACAGAGTTCT
TGAAGTGGTGGCCTAACTACGGCTACACTAGAAGAACAGTATTTGGTATCTGCGCTCTGCTGAAGCCAGT
TACCTTCGGAAAAAGAGTTGGTAGCTCTTGATCCGGCAAACAAACCACCGCTGGTAGCGGTGGTTTTTTT
GTTTGCAAGCAGCAGATTACGCGCAGAAAAAAAGGATCTCAAGAAGATCCTTTGATCTTTTCTACGGGGT
CTGACGCTCAGTGGAACGAAAACTCACGTTAAGGGATTTTGGTCATGAGATTATCAAAAAGGATCTTCAC
CTAGATCCTTTTAAATTAAAAATGAAGTTTTAAATCAATCTAAAGTATATATGAGTAAACTTGGTCTGAC
AGTTACCAATGCTTAATCAGTGAGGCACCTATCTCAGCGATCTGTCTATTTCGTTCATCCATAGTTGCCT
GACTCCCCGTCGTGTAGATAACTACGATACGGGAGGGCTTACCATCTGGCCCCAGTGCTGCAATGATACC
GCGAGACCCACGCTCACCGGCTCCAGATTTATCAGCAATAAACCAGCCAGCCGGAAGGGCCGAGCGCAGA
AGTGGTCCTGCAACTTTATCCGCCTCCATCCAGTCTATTAATTGTTGCCGGGAAGCTAGAGTAAGTAGTT
CGCCAGTTAATAGTTTGCGCAACGTTGTTGCCATTGCTACAGGCATCGTGGTGTCACGCTCGTCGTTTGG
TATGGCTTCATTCAGCTCCGGTTCCCAACGATCAAGGCGAGTTACATGATCCCCCATGTTGTGCAAAAAA
GCGGTTAGCTCCTTCGGTCCTCCGATCGTTGTCAGAAGTAAGTTGGCCGCAGTGTTATCACTCATGGTTA
TGGCAGCACTGCATAATTCTCTTACTGTCATGCCATCCGTAAGATGCTTTTCTGTGACTGGTGAGTACTC
AACCAAGTCATTCTGAGAATAGTGTATGCGGCGACCGAGTTGCTCTTGCCCGGCGTCAATACGGGATAAT
ACCGCGCCACATAGCAGAACTTTAAAAGTGCTCATCATTGGAAAACGTTCTTCGGGGCGAAAACTCTCAA
GGATCTTACCGCTGTTGAGATCCAGTTCGATGTAACCCACTCGTGCACCCAACTGATCTTCAGCATCTTT
TACTTTCACCAGCGTTTCTGGGTGAGCAAAAACAGGAAGGCAAAATGCCGCAAAAAAGGGAATAAGGGCG
ACACGGAAATGTTGAATACTCATACTCTTCCTTTTTCAATATTATTGAAGCATTTATCAGGGTTATTGTC
TCATGAGCGGATACATATTTGAATGTATTTAGAAAAATAAACAAATAGGGGTTCCGCGCACATTTCCCCG
AAAAGTGCCACCTAAATTGTAAGCGTTAATATTTTGTTAAAATTCGCGTTAAATTTTTGTTAAATCAGCT
CATTTTTTAACCAATAGGCCGAAATCGGCAAAATCCCTTATAAATCAAAAGAATAGACCGAGATAGGGT
[37 nt withheld, positions 2030-2066]
AAAGAACGTGGACTCCAACGTCAAAGG
[49 nt withheld, positions 2094-2142]
T
[91 nt withheld, positions 2144-2234]
G
[124 nt withheld, positions 2236-2359]
CCCATTCGCCATTCAGGCTGCGCAACTGTTGGGAAGGGCGATCGGTGCGGGCCTCTTCGCTATTACGCCA
GCTGGCGAAAGGGGGATGTGCTGCAAGGCGATTAAGTTGGGTAACGCCAGGGTTTTCCCAGTCACGACGT
TGTAAAACGACGGCCAGTGAGCGCGCGTAATACGACTCACTATAGGGCGAATTGGGTACGTCCCTAGGCC
TCCAAAAAAGCCTCCTCACTACTTCTGGAATAGCTCAGAGGCCGAGGCGGCCTCGGCCTCTGCATAAATA
AAAAAAATTAGTCAGCCATGGGGCGGAGAATGGGCGGAACTGGGCGGAGTTAGGGGCGGGATGGGCGGAG
TTAGGGGCGGGATAGCTAGAGCCAGACATGATAAGATACATTGATGAGTTTGGACAAACCACAACTAGAA
TGCAGTGAAAAAAATGCTTTATTTGTGAAATTTGTGATGCTATTGCTTTATTTGTAACCATTATAAGCTG
CAATAAACAAGTTCCTCTCACTCTCTGATATTCATTTCTTTGCAAGTTATAAATACTGAATAATAAGATG
ACATGAACTACTATACGTACTGCTAGAGATTTTCCACACTGACTAAAAGGGTCTGAGGGATCTCTAGTTA
CCAGAGTCACACAACAGACGGGCACACACTACTTGAAGCACTCAAGGCAAGCTTTATTGAGGCTTAAGCA
GTGGGTTCCCTAGTTAGCCAGAGAGCTCCCAGGCTCAGATCTGGTCTAACCAGAGAGACCCAGTACAAGC
AAAAAGCAGATCTTGTCTTCGTTGGGAGTGAATTAGCCCTTCCAGTCCCCCCTTTTCTTTTAAAAAGTGG
CTAAGATCTACAGCTGCCTTGTAAGTCATTGGTCTTAAAGTCGACGCGGGGAGGCGGCCCAAAGGGAGAT
CCGACTCGTCTGAGGGCGAAGGCGAAGACGCGGAAGAGGCCGCAGAGCCGGCAGCAGGCCGCGGGAAGGA
AGGTCCGCTGGATTGAGGGCCGAAGGGACGTAGCAGAAGGACGTCCCGCGCAGAATCCAGGTGGCAACAC
AGGCGAGCAGCCAAGGAAAGGACGATGATTTCCCCGACAACACCACGGAATTGTCAGTGCCCAACAGCCG
AGCCCCTGTCCAGCAGCGGGCAAGGCAGGCGGCGATGAGTTCCGCCGTGGCAATAGGGAGGGGGAAAGCG
AAAGTCCCGGAAAGGAGCTGACAGGTGGTGGCAATGCCCCAACCAGTGGGGGTTGCGTCAGCAAACACAG
TGCACACCACGCCACGTTGCCTGACAACGGGCCACAACTCCTCATAAAGAGACAGCAACCAGGATTTATA
CAAGGAGGAGAAAATGAAAGCCATACGGGAAGCAATAGCATGATACAAAGGCATTAAAGCAGCGTATCCA
CATAGCGTAAAAGGAGCAACATAGTTAAGAATACCAGTCAATCTTTCACAAATTTTGTAATCCAGAGGTT
GATTGTCGACTTAACGCGCCACCGGTTAGCGCTAGCTCATTACTACGTAGAATCGAGACCGAGGAGAGGG
TTAGGGATAGGCTTACCAACCACTTTGTACAAGAAAGCTGGGTCTTAGTCCAGGGTCAGGCGCTCCAGGG
GAGGCAGCTGCAGGGCATCAGCAAACCCAAGCTCGGAAAGCTTTTGGTGAGCCTCAGCGTAATCAGCAAA
GAAGGCATCTTCGTCCGCTGCATATTTGTCAACGAGAGGGCGGAATACAGGGTCAGACAAAAGAGCCTTG
TCAGAAGGTAGCTGAAGGAGACCTTCCTTCTCACCACTCAACAACTCCGTGAAGTATGAGTTGTCGAAAA
TAAGAGGATTAGAGGTCCAGGGACCCTCAAATCCAGAACGCTCCTTGTGTGCAGCTCCAATAGTGTGACC
CCCAGATAGAGCAACGATATCTTGGTCAGTAAGCCCCATAGCTTTGCCAAACACATCTCTCAAATGGTCA
GAACCCTTAGTGGGATCGGGCAAGCGACCCTCTGGTGGTGGCTCAGGCTTGTCCTCTCTTCCAGGGTGGA
ATGGAACCTTAGGTCCACCCGTGACCTCAACGGCAACAACGCCAGCCAACTGGTAGAAATCGGCGTAGCT
CAAAATAGGGAACTCCGCCTTGAGTGGCTCCAAAAGCCTAACAGCGATGTCAAGACCGTTGTTAGCGCTG
TGAGCCAGTTCGGCAGGGTGCTTGATGGTTCCGAAGGGTCCACCGGTCTTCGTGCCCTTGTCAAAGGTTC
CAGCAGAGTGGAATGCCAAACGGAGCATTAGAGGAGCGCATCTCTTCTCAGCGATGAAGCCTCTGAGCTT
CTTCTTCGCCTTCTCAACGGCGTCCTGGTAATCAGCACTCACAGTTGGGTAAGACTTTCCCTTATCGTCG
TCATCCTTGTAGTCCATGGTTCTATCTCCTTCGAAGCCTGCTTTTTTGTACAAACTTGTTGATCCCGACA
GTTAGCCAGAGAGCTCTGCTTATATAGACCTCCCACCGTACACGCCTACCGCCCATTTGCGTCAATGGGG
CGGAGTTGTTACGACATTTTGGAAAGTCCCGTTGATTTTGGTGCCAAAACAAACTCCCATTGACGTCAAT
GGGGTGGAGACTTGGAAATCCCCGTGAGTCAAACCGCTATCCACGCCCATTGATGTACTGCCAAAACCGC
ATCACCATGGTAATAGCGATGACTAATACGTAGATGTACTGCCAAGTAGGAAAGTCCCATAAGGTCATGT
ACTGGGCATAATGCCAGGCGGGCCATTTACCGTCATTGACGTCAATAGGGGGCGTACTTGGCATATGATA
CACTTGATGTACTGCCAAGTGGGCAGTTTACCGTAAATACTCCACCCATTGACGTCAATGGAAAGTCCCT
ATTGGCGTTACTATGGGAACATACGTCATTATTGACGTCAATGGGCGGGGGTCGTTGGGCGGTCAGCCAG
GCGGGCCATTTACCGTAAGTTATGTAACGCGGAACTCCATATATGGGCTATGAACTAATGACCCCGTAAT
TGATTACTATTAATAACCCCGGGCCCCCTCGAGCCGGCGCCAAAGTGGATCTCTGCTGTCCCTGTAATAA
ACCCGAAAATTTTGAATTTTTGTAATTTGTTTTTGTAATTCTTTAGTTTGTATGTCTGTTGCTATTATGT
CTACTATTCTTTCCCCTGCACTGTACCCCCCAATCCCCCCTTTTCTTTTAAAATTGTGGATGAATACTGC
CATTTGTCTCAAGATCTAGAATTCTTACTACTGCAGCTGCAGGCCCTCCCACACATAACCAGAGGGCAGC
AATTCACGAATCCCAACTGCCGTCGGCTGTCCATCACTGTCCTTCACTATGGCTTTGATCCCAGGATGCA
GATCGAGAAGCACCTGTCGGCACCGTCCGCAGGGGCTCAAGATGCCCCTGTTCTCATTTCCGATCGCGAC
GATACAAGTCAGGTTGCCAGCTGCCGCAGCAGCAGCAGTGCCCAGCACCACGAGTTCTGCACAAGGTCCC
CCAGTAAAATGATATACATTGACACCAGTGAAGATGCGGCCGTCGCTAGAGAGAGCTGCGCTGGCGACGC
TGTAGTCTTCAGAGATGGGGATGCTGTTGATTGTAGCCGTTGCTCTTTCAATGAGGGTGGATTCTTCTTG
AGACAAAGGCTTGGCCATGGTGGTACCCCCTGGGGAGAGAGGTCGGTGATTCGGTCAACGAGGGAGCCGA
CTGCCGACGTGCGCTCCGGAGGCTTGCAGAATGCGGAACACCGCGCGGGCAGGAACAGGGCCCACACTAC
CGCCCCACACCCCGCCTCCCGCACCGCCCCTTCCCGGCCGCTGCTCTCGGCGCGCCCTGCTGAGCAGCCG
CTATTGGCCACAGCCCATCGCGGTCGGCGCGCTGCCATTGCTCCCTGGCGCTGTCCGTCTGCGAGGGTAC
TAGTGAGACGTGCGGCTTCCGTTTGTCACGTCCGGCACGCCGCGAACCGCAAGGAACCTTCCCGACTTAG
GGGCGGAGCAGGAAGCGTCGCCGGGGGGCCCACAAGGGTAGCGGCGAAGATCCGGGTGACGCTGCGAACG
GACGTGAAGAATGTGCGAGACCCAGGGTCGGCGCCGCTGCGTTTCCCGGAACCACGCCCAGAGCAGCCGC
GTCCCTGCGCAAACCCAGGGCTGCCTTGGAAAAGGCGCAAGGGTCCCCTCGGGGTTGGGAGGTGGGTCTG
AAACGATAATGGTGAATATCCCTGCCTAACTCTATTCACTATAGAAAGTACAGCAAAAACTATTCTTAAA
CCTACCAAGCCTCCTACTATCATTATGAATAATTTTATATACCACAGCCAATTTGTTATGTTAAACCAAT
TCCACAAACTTGCCCATTTATCTAATTCCAATAATTCTTGTTCATTCTTTTCTTGCTGGTTTTGCGATTC
TTCAATTAAGGAGTGTATTAAGCTTGTGTAATTGTTAATTTCTCTGTCCCACTCCATCCAGGTCGTGTGA
TTCCAAATCTGTTCCAGAGATTTATTACTCCAACTAGCATTCCAAGGCACAGCAGTGGTGCAAATGAGTT
TTCCAGAGCAACCCCAAATCCCCAGGAGCTGTTGATCCTTTAGGTATCTTTCCACAGCCAGGATTCTTGC
CTGGAGCTGCTTGATGCCCCAGACTGTGAGTTGCAACAGATGCTGTTGCGCCTCAATAGCCCTCAGCAAA
TTGTTCTGCTGCTGCACTATACCAGACAATAATTGTCTGGCCTGTACCGTCAGCGTCATTGACGCTGCGC
CCATAGTGCTTCCTGCTGCTCCCAAGAACCCAAGGAACAAAGCTCCTATTCCCACTGCTCTTTTTTCTCT
CTGCACCACTCTTCTCTTTGCCTTGGTGGGTGCTACTCCTAATGGTTCAATTTTTACTACTTTATATTTA
TATAATTCACTTCTCCAATTGTCCCTCATATCTCCTCCTCCAGGTCTGAAGATCAGCGGCCGCTTGCTGT
GCGGTGGTCTTACTTTTGTTTTGCTCTTCCTCTATCTTGTCTAAAGCTTCCTTGGTGTCTTTTATCTCTA
TCCTTTGATGCACACAATAGAGGGTTGCTACTGTATTATATAATGATCTAAGTTCTTCTGATCCTGTCTG
AAGGGATGGTTGTAGCTGTCCCAGTATTTGTCTACAGCCTTCTGATGTTTCTAACAGGCCAGGATTAACT
GCGAATCGTTCTAGCTCCCTGCTTGCCCATACTATATGTTTTAATTTATATTTTTTCTTTCCCCCTGGCC
TTAACCGAATTTTTTCCCATCGCGATCTAATTCTCCCCCGCTTAATACTGACGCTCTCGCACCCATCTCT
CTCCTTCTAGCCTCCGCTAGTCAAAATTTTTGGCGTACTCACCAGTCGCCGCCCCTCGCCTCTTGCCGTG
CGCGCTTCAGCAAGCCGAGTCCTGCGTCGAGAGAGCTCCTCTGGTTTCCCTTTCGCTTTCAAGTCCCTGT
TCGGGCGCCACTGCTAGAGATTTTCCACACTGACTAAAAGGGTCTGAGGGATCTCTAGTTACCAGAGTCA
CACAACAGACGGGCACACACTACTTGAAGCACTCAAGGCAAGCTTTATTGAGGCTTAAGCAGTGGGTTCC
CTAGTTAGCCAGAGAGCTCCCAGGCTCAGATCTGGTCTAACCAGAGAGACCCGTTTATGTATCGAGCTAG
GCACTTAAATACAATATCTCTGCAATGCGGCAATTCAGTGGTTCGTCCAATCCATGTCAGACCCGTCTGT
TGCCTTCCTAATAAGGCACGATCGTACCACCTTACTTCCACCAATCGGCATGCACGGTGCTTTTTCTCTC
CTTGTAAGGCATGTTGCTAACTCATCGTTACCATGTTGCAAGACTACAAGAGTATTGCATAAGACTACAT
TAAGCTTGCAGCTCCAGCTTTTGTTCCCTTTAGTGAGGGTTAATTGCGCGCTTGGCGTAATCATGGTCAT
AGCTGTTTCCTGTGTGAAATTGTTATCCGCTCACAATTCCACACAACATACGAGCCGGAAGCATAAAGTG
TAAAGCCTGGGGTGCCTAATGAGTGAGCTAACTCACATTAATTGCGTTGCGCTCACTGCCCGCTTTCCAG
TCGGGAAACCTGTCGTGCCAGCTGCATTAATGAATCGGCCAACGCGCGGGGAGAGGCGGTTTGCGTATTG
GGCGCTCTTCCGCTTCCTCGCTCACTGACTCGCT
Features (pLannotate 1.2.2; 34 found; start..end, strand, type, name):
    154..742     -  rep_origin     ori: high-copy-number ColE1/pMB1/pBR322/pUC origin of replication
    913..1773    -  CDS            AmpR: β-lactamase; bla; confers resistance to ampicillin, carbenicillin, and related antibiotics
   1774..1878    -  promoter       AmpR promoter: bla
   1931..2359    -  rep_origin     f1 ori (sequence partly withheld): f1 bacteriophage origin of replication; arrow indicates direction of (+) strand synthesis
   2364..2519    -  CDS            lacZα (fragment): LacZα fragment of β-galactosidase; lacZ fragment
   2527..2545    +  promoter       T7 promoter: promoter for bacteriophage T7 RNA polymerase
   2566..2701    -  rep_origin     SV40 ori: SV40 origin of replication
   2741..2862    -  polyA_signal   SV40 poly(A) signal: SV40 polyadenylation signal
   2940..3173    -  LTR            3' LTR (ΔU3): self-inactivating 3' long terminal repeat (LTR) from HIV-1
   3175..3194    -  misc_feature   cPPT/CTS (fragment): central polypurine tract and central termination sequence of HIV-1
   3245..3833    -  misc_feature   WPRE: woodchuck hepatitis virus posttranscriptional regulatory element
   3875..3916    -  CDS            V5 tag: epitope tag from simian virus 5
   3918..3942    +  protein_bind   attB2: mutant version of attB; recombination site for the Gateway® BP reaction BP Clonase™
   3950..3976    -  CDS            NES: nuclear export signal from the HIV Rev protein (Fischer et al., 1995)
   3983..4730    -  CDS            APEX2 (fragment): soybean ascorbate peroxidase, engineered to serve as a monomeric tag for electron microscopy and live-cell proteomics (Lam et al., 2015) more active than the original APEX due to the A134P mutation
   4729..4750    -  CDS            3xFLAG (fragment): three tandem FLAG® epitope tags
   4774..4798    -  protein_bind   attB1: mutant version of attB; recombination site for the Gateway® BP reaction BP Clonase™
   4821..5024    -  promoter       CMV promoter: human cytomegalovirus (CMV) immediate early promoter
   5025..5328    -  enhancer       CMV enhancer: human cytomegalovirus immediate early enhancer
   5445..5562    -  misc_feature   cPPT/CTS: central polypurine tract and central termination sequence of HIV-1
   5622..6017    -  CDS            BSD: blasticidin S deaminase; Aspergillus terreus BSD; confers resistance to blasticidin
   6029..6529    -  promoter       hPGK promoter: human phosphoglycerate kinase 1 promoter
   6530..6556    -  CDS            Rev (fragment): human immunodeficiency virus 1 (HIV-1) Rev protein; rev; enhances nuclear export of unspliced and incompletely spliced viral mRNAs
   6933..7166    -  misc_feature   RRE: The Rev response element (RRE) of HIV-1 allows for Rev-dependent mRNA export from the nucleus to the cytoplasm.
   7312..7675    -  CDS            HIV-1 gag (fragment): gag protein from human immunodeficiency virus 1; gag
   7659..7784    -  misc_feature   HIV-1 Ψ: packaging signal of human immunodeficiency virus type 1
   7831..8011    -  LTR            5' LTR (truncated): truncated 5' long terminal repeat (LTR) from HIV-1
   8012..8238    -  promoter       RSV promoter: Rous sarcoma virus enhancer/promoter
   8266..8284    -  promoter       T3 promoter: promoter for bacteriophage T3 RNA polymerase
   8329..8345    -  protein_bind   lac operator: The lac repressor binds to the lac operator to inhibit transcription in E. coli. This inhibition can be relieved by adding lactose or isopropyl-β-D-thiogalactopyranoside (IPTG). lac repressor encoded by lacI
   8353..8383    -  promoter       lac promoter: promoter for the E. coli lac operon
   8398..8419    -  protein_bind   CAP binding site: CAP binding activates transcription in the presence of cAMP. E. coli catabolite activator protein
   8432..8524    -  CDS            lacI (fragment): lac repressor; lacI; The lac repressor binds to the lac operator to inhibit transcription in E. coli. This inhibition can be relieved by adding lactose or isopropyl-β-D-thiogalactopyranoside (IPTG).
   8526..8553    -  rep_origin     RSF ori (fragment): Plasmids containing the RSF 1030 origin of replication can be propagated in E. coli cells that contain additional plasmids with compatible origins.
