[The description below was written by a language model from this plasmid's Addgene catalogue record and pLannotate feature annotations shown in this document.]
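Description:
pLX304-Flag-APEX2-NES is an 8,553 bp third-generation-style, self-inactivating HIV-1 lentiviral transfer plasmid for mammalian expression of a cytosolic form of the engineered soybean ascorbate peroxidase APEX2. In bacteria it is maintained through a high-copy ColE1/pUC origin and selected with ampicillin via the β-lactamase gene. An f1 origin and remnants of lac/lacZα cloning-vector sequence with T7 and T3 promoters are also present in the backbone. The viral portion comprises an RSV promoter driving a truncated 5' LTR, the Ψ packaging signal with a gag fragment, the RRE for Rev-dependent export of the genomic RNA, a cPPT/CTS, WPRE to enhance transcript expression, and a ΔU3 3' LTR followed by an SV40 poly(A) signal. Packaging functions must therefore be supplied in trans.

Two expression units sit within the proviral region. A human PGK promoter drives blasticidin S deaminase, allowing blasticidin selection of transduced cells. Downstream, the CMV enhancer/promoter drives the insert, which was introduced by Gateway recombination and is flanked by attB1 and attB2 sites. The open reading frame encodes an N-terminal Flag epitope, APEX2 (the A134P variant with improved activity), and a C-terminal nuclear export signal annotated as derived from HIV Rev, which keeps the enzyme in the cytosol. The backbone's V5 tag lies beyond attB2, but the record does not state whether it is translated in frame with the insert.

The construct is described as a cytosolic APEX2 construct. It comes from work on proximity biotinylation proteomics of cytosol-facing outer mitochondrial and ER membranes in living human cells.
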