Addgene plasmid #92158: pLX304-Flag-APEX2-NES
Purpose: Cytosolic APEX2 construct
Depositing lab: Alice Ting. Depositing organization: Massachusetts Institute of Technology. Publication: Proteomic mapping of cytosol-facing outer mitochondrial and ER membranes in living human cells by proximity biotinylation. Hung V, Lam SS, Udeshi ND, Svinkina T, Guzman G, Mootha VK, Carr SA, Ting AY. Elife. 2017 Apr 25;6. pii: e24463. doi: 10.7554/eLife.24463. PubMed 28441135.
Backbone
  Vector backbone: pLX304
  Total vector size (bp): 8553
  Vector type: Mammalian Expression, Lentiviral
  Selectable markers: Blasticidin
Growth in bacteria
  Bacterial resistance: Ampicillin, 100 μg/mL
  Growth temperature: 30°C
  Growth strain: NEB Stable
  Copy number: Unknown
Gene/Insert
  Gene/Insert name: Flag-APEX2-NES
  Species: soybean
  Promoter: CMV
  Tag / fusion protein: Flag (N terminal on insert)
  Cloning method: Gateway Cloning
  Sequencing primers: 5′ CMV-F; 3′ WPRE-R
Terms and licenses: Academic/Nonprofit Terms; Industry Terms: Not Available to Industry
How to cite: pLX304-Flag-APEX2-NES was a gift from Alice Ting (Addgene plasmid # 92158 ; http://n2t.net/addgene:92158 ; RRID:Addgene_92158)
